>Addgene plasmid #32136 | pJFRC157-20XUAS-IVS-B3::PEST | depositor full sequence | sequence record 36295 | pJFRC157-20XUAS-IVS-B3::PEST sequence 9984 bps
GACTCAGGTGGCACTTTTCGGGGAAATGTGCGCGGAACCCCTATTTGTTTATTTTTCTAAATACATTCAA
ATATGTATCCGCTCATGAGACAATAACCCTGATAAATGCTTCAATAATATTGAAAAAGGAAGAGTATGAG
TATTCAACATTTCCGTGTCGCCCTTATTCCCTTTTTTGCGGCATTTTGCCTTCCTGTTTTTGCTCACCCA
GAAACGCTGGTGAAAGTAAAAGATGCTGAAGATCAGTTGGGTGCACGAGTGGGTTACATCGAACTGGATC
TCAACAGCGGTAAGATCCTTGAGAGTTTTCGCCCCGAAGAACGTTTTCCAATGATGAGCACTTTTAAAGT
TCTGCTATGTGGCGCGGTATTATCCCGTATTGACGCCGGGCAAGAGCAACTCGGTCGCCGCATACACTAT
TCTCAGAATGACTTGGTTGAGTACTCACCAGTCACAGAAAAGCATCTTACGGATGGCATGACAGTAAGAG
AATTATGCAGTGCTGCCATAACCATGAGTGATAACACTGCGGCCAACTTACTTCTGACAACGATCGGAGG
ACCGAAGGAGCTAACCGCTTTTTTGCACAACATGGGGGATCATGTAACTCGCCTTGATCGTTGGGAACCG
GAGCTGAATGAAGCCATACCAAACGACGAGCGTGACACCACGATGCCTGTAGCAATGGCAACAACGTTGC
GCAAACTATTAACTGGCGAACTACTTACTCTAGCTTCCCGGCAACAATTAATAGACTGGATGGAGGCGGA
TAAAGTTGCAGGACCACTTCTGCGCTCGGCCCTTCCGGCTGGCTGGTTTATTGCTGATAAATCTGGAGCC
GGTGAGCGTGGGTCTCGCGGTATCATTGCAGCACTGGGGCCAGATGGTAAGCCCTCCCGTATCGTAGTTA
TCTACACGACGGGGAGTCAGGCAACTATGGATGAACGAAATAGACAGATCGCTGAGATAGGTGCCTCACT
GATTAAGCATTGGTAACTGTCAGACCAAGTTTACTCATATATACTTTAGATTGATTTAAAACTTCATTTT
TAATTTAAAAGGATCTAGGTGAAGATCCTTTTTGATAATCTCATGACCAAAATCCCTTAACGTGAGTTTT
CGTTCCACTGAGCGTCAGACCCCGTAGAAAAGATCAAAGGATCTTCTTGAGATCCTTTTTTTCTGCGCGT
AATCTGCTGCTTGCAAACAAAAAAACCACCGCTACCAGCGGTGGTTTGTTTGCCGGATCAAGAGCTACCA
ACTCTTTTTCCGAAGGTAACTGGCTTCAGCAGAGCGCAGATACCAAATACTGTTCTTCTAGTGTAGCCGT
AGTTAGGCCACCACTTCAAGAACTCTGTAGCACCGCCTACATACCTCGCTCTGCTAATCCTGTTACCAGT
GGCTGCTGCCAGTGGCGATAAGTCGTGTCTTACCGGGTTGGACTCAAGACGATAGTTACCGGATAAGGCG
CAGCGGTCGGGCTGAACGGGGGGTTCGTGCACACAGCCCAGCTTGGAGCGAACGACCTACACCGAACTGA
GATACCTACAGCGTGAGCTATGAGAAAGCGCCACGCTTCCCGAAGGGAGAAAGGCGGACAGGTATCCGGT
AAGCGGCAGGGTCGGAACAGGAGAGCGCACGAGGGAGCTTCCAGGGGGAAACGCCTGGTATCTTTATAGT
CCTGTCGGGTTTCGCCACCTCTGACTTGAGCGTCGATTTTTGTGATGCTCGTCAGGGGGGCGGAGCCTAT
GGAAAAACGCCAGCAACGCGGCCTTTTTACGGTTCCTGGCCTTTTGCTGGCCTTTTGCTCACATGTTACC
GTCGACGATGTAGGTCACGGTCTCGAAGCCGCGGTGCGGGTGCCAGGGCGTGCCCTTGGGCTCCCCGGGC
GCGTACTCCACCTCACCCATCTGGTCCATCATGATGAACGGGTCGAGGTGGCGGTAGTTGATCCCGGCGA
ACGCGCGGCGCACCGGGAAGCCCTCGCCCTCGAAACCGCTGGGCGCGGTGGTCACGGTGAGCACGGGACG
TGCGACGGCGTCGGCGGGTGCGGATACGCGGGGCAGCGTCAGCGGGTTCTCGACGGTCACGGCGGGCATG
TCGACAAGCCGAACATATGGGCGCGCCTAGTATGTATGTAAGTTAATAAAACCCATTTTTGCGGAAAGTA
GATAAAAAAAACATTTTTTTTTTTTACTGCACTGGATATCATTGAACTTATCTGATCAGTTTTAAATTTA
CTTCGATCCAAGGGTATTTGATGTACCAGGTTCTTTCGATTACCTCTCACTCAAAATGACATTCCACTCA
AAGTCAGCGCTGTTTGCCTCCTTCTCTGTCCACAGAAATATCGCCGTCTCTTTCGCCGCTGCGTCCGCTA
TCTCTTTCGCCACCGTTTGTAGCGTTACGTAGCGTCAATGTCCGCCTTCAGTTGCATTTTGTCAGCGGTT
TCGTGACGAAGCTCCAAGCGGTTTACGCCATCAATTAAACACAAAGTGCTGTGCCAAAACTCCTCTCGCT
TCTTATTTTTGTTTGTTTTTTGAGTGATTGGGGTGGTGATTGGTTTTGGGTGGGTAAGCAGGGGAAAGTG
TGAAAAATCCCGGCAATGGGCCAAGAGGATCAGGAGCTATTAATTCGCGGAGGCAGCAAACACCCATCTG
CCGAGCATCTGAACAATGTGAGTAGTACATGTGCATACATCTTAAGTTCACTTGATCTATAGGAACTGCG
ATTGCAACATCAAATTGTATGCGGCGTGAGAACTGCGACCCACAAAAATCCCAAACCGCAATTGCACAAA
CAAATAGTGACACGAAACAGATTATTCTGGTAGCTGTTCTCGCTATATAAGACAATTTTTGAGATCATAT
CATGATCAAGACATCTAAAGGCATTCATTTTCGACTATATTCTTTTTTACAAAAAATATAACAACCAGAT
ATTTTAAGCTGATCCTAGATGCACAAAAAATAAATAAAAGTATAAACCTACTTCGTAGGATACTTCGGGG
TACTTTTTGTTCGGGGTTAGATGAGCATAACGCTAGTAGTTGATATTTGAGATCCCCTATCATTGCAGGG
TGACAGCGGAGCGGCTTCGCAGAGCTGCATTAACCAGGGCTTCGGGCAGGCCAAAAACTACGGCACGCTC
CGGCCACCCAGTCCGCCGGAGGACTCCGGTTCAGGGAGCGGCCAACTAGCCGAGAACCTCACCTATGCCT
GGCACAATATGGACATCTTTGGGGCGGTCAATCAGCCGGGCTCCGGATGGCGGCAGCTGGTCAACCGGAC
ACGCGGACTATTCTGCAACGAGCGACACATACCGGCGCCCAGGAAACATTTGCTCAAGAACGGTGAGTTT
CTATTCGCAGTCGGCTGATCTGTGTGAAATCTTAATAAAGGGTCCAATTACCAATTTGAAACTCAGTTTG
CGGCGTGGCCTATCCGGGCGAACTTTTGGCCGTGATGGGCAGTTCCGGTGCCGGAAAGACGACCCTGCTG
AATGCCCTTGCCTTTCGATCGCCGCAGGGCATCCAAGTATCGCCATCCGGGATGCGACTGCTCAATGGCC
AACCTGTGGACGCCAAGGAGATGCAGGCCAGGTGCGCCTATGTCCAGCAGGATGACCTCTTTATCGGCTC
CCTAACGGCCAGGGAACACCTGATTTTCCAAGCCATGGTGCGGATGCCACGACATCTGACCTATCGGCAG
CGAGTGGCCCGCGTGGATCAGGTGATCCAGGAGCTTTCGCTCAGCAAATGTCAGCACACGATCATCGGTG
TGCCCGGCAGGGTGAAAGGTCTGTCCGGCGGAGAAAGGAAGCGTCTGGCATTCGCCTCCGAGGCTCTAAC
CGATCCGCCGCTTCTGATCTGCGATGAGCCCACCTCCGGACTGGACTCCTTTACCGCCCACAGCGTCGTC
CAGGTGCTGAAGAAGCTGTCGCAGAAGGGCAAGACCGTCATCCTGACCATTCATCAGCCGTCTTCCGAGC
TGTTTGAGCTCTTTGACAAGATCCTTCTGATGGCCGAGGGCAGGGTAGCTTTCTTGGGCACTCCCAGCGA
AGCCGTCGACTTCTTTTCCTAGTGAGTTCGATGTGTTTATTAAGGGTATCTAGTATTACATAACATCTCA
ACTCCTATCCAGCGTGGGTGCCCAGTGTCCTACCAACTACAATCCGGCGGACTTTTACGTACAGGTGTTG
GCCGTTGTGCCCGGACGGGAGATCGAGTCCCGTGATCGGATCGCCAAGATATGCGACAATTTTGCCATTA
GCAAAGTAGCCCGGGATATGGAGCAGTTGTTGGCCACCAAAAATCTGGAGAAGCCACTGGAGCAGCCGGA
GAATGGGTACACCTACAAGGCCACCTGGTTCATGCAGTTCCGGGCGGTCCTGTGGCGATCCTGGCTGTCG
GTGCTCAAGGAACCACTCCTCGTAAAAGTGCGACTTATTCAGACAACGGTGAGTGGTTCCAGTGGAAACA
AATGATATAACGCTTACAATTCTTGGAAACAAATTCGCTAGATTTTAGATAGAATTGCCTGATTCCACAC
CCTTCTTAGTTTTTTTCAATGAGATGTATAGTTTATAGTTTTGCAGAAGATAAATAAATTTCATTTAACT
CGCGAATATTAATGAGATGCGAGTAACATTTTAATTTGCAGATGGTTGCCATCTTGATTGGCCTCATCTT
TTTGGGCCAACAACTCACGCAAGTGGGTGTGATGAATATCAACGGAGCCATCTTCCTCTTCCTGACCAAC
ATGACCTTTCAAAACGTCTTTGCCACGATAAATGTAAGTCATGTTTAGAATACATTTGCATTTCAATAAT
TTACTAACTTTCTAATGAATCGATTCGATTTAGGTGTTCACCTCAGAGCTGCCAGTTTTTATGAGGGAGG
CCCGAAGTCGACTTTATCGCTGTGACACATACTTTCTGGGCAAAACGATTGCCGAATTGCCGCTTTTTCT
CACAGTGCCACTGGTCTTCACGGCGATTGCCTATCCGATGATCGGACTGCGGGCCGGAGTGCTGCACTTC
TTCAACTGCCTGGCGCTGGTCACTCTGGTGGCCAATGTGTCAACGTCCTTCGGATATCTAATATCCTGCG
CCAGCTCCTCGACCTCGATGGCGCTGTCTGTGGGTCCGCCGGTTATCATACCATTCCTGCTCTTTGGCGG
CTTCTTCTTGAACTCGGGCTCGGTGCCAGTATACCTCAAATGGTTGTCGTACCTCTCATGGTTCCGTTAC
GCCAACGAGGGTCTGCTGATTAACCAATGGGCGGACGTGGAGCCGGGCGAAATTAGCTGCACATCGTCGA
ACACCACGTGCCCCAGTTCGGGCAAGGTCATCCTGGAGACGCTTAACTTCTCCGCCGCCGATCTGCCGCT
GGACTACGTGGGTCTGGCCATTCTCATCGTGAGCTTCCGGGTGCTCGCATATCTGGCTCTAAGACTTCGG
GCCCGACGCAAGGAGTAGCCGACATATATCCGAAATAACTGCTTGTTTTTTTTTTTTACCATTATTACCA
TCGTGTTTACTGTTTATTGCCCCCTCAAAAAGCTAATGTAATTATATTTGTGCCAATAAAAACAAGATAT
GACCTATAGAATACAAGTATTTCCCCTTCGAACATCCCCACAAGTAGACTTTGGATTTGTCTTCTAACCA
AAAGACTTACACACCTGCATACCTTACATCAAAAACTCGTTTATCGCTACATAAAACACCGGGATATATT
TTTTATATACATACTTTTCAAATCGCGCGCCCTCTTCATAATTCACCTCCACCACACCACGTTTCGTAGT
TGCTCTTTCGCTGTCTCCCACCCGCTCTCCGCAACACATTCACCTTTTGTTCGACGACCTTGGAGCGACT
GTCGTTAGTTCCGCGCGATTCGGTTCGCTCAAATGGTTCCGAGTGGTTCATTTCGTCTCAATAGAAATTA
GTAATAAATATTTGTATGTACAATTTATTTGCTCCAATATATTTGTATATATTTCCCTCACAGCTATATT
TATTCTAATTTAATATTATGACTTTTTAAGGTAATTTTTTGTGACCTGTTCGGAGTGATTAGCGTTACAA
TTTGAACTGAAAGTGACATCCAGTGTTTGTTCCTTGTGTAGATGCATCTCAAAAAAATGGTGGGCATAAT
AGTGTTGTTTATATATATCAAAAATAACAACTATAATAATAAGAATACATTTAATTTAGAAAATGCTTGG
ATTTCACTGGAACTAGGGCGCGCCTCCGGAACATAATGGTGCAGGGCGCTGACTTCCGCGTTTCCAGACT
TTACGAAACACGGAAACCGAAGACCATTCATGTTGTTGCTCAGGTCGCAGACGTTTTGCAGCAGCAGTCG
CTTCACGTTCGCTCGCGTATCGGTGATTCATTCTGCTAACCAGTAAGGCAACCCCGCCAGCCTAGCCGGG
TCCTCAACGACAGGAGCACGATCATGCGCACCCGTGGCCAGGGCCGCAAGCTTGCATGCCTGCAGGTCGG
AGTACTGTCCTCCGAGCGGAGTACTGTCCTCCGAGCGGAGTACTGTCCTCCGAGCGGAGTACTGTCCTCC
GAGCGGAGTACTGTCCTCCGAGCGGAGACTCTAGCCCTAGGGCATGCCTGCAGGTCGGAGTACTGTCCTC
CGAGCGGAGTACTGTCCTCCGAGCGGAGTACTGTCCTCCGAGCGGAGTACTGTCCTCCGAGCGGAGTACT
GTCCTCCGAGCGGAGACTCTAGCGCTAGCGCATGCCTGCAGGTCGGAGTACTGTCCTCCGAGCGGAGTAC
TGTCCTCCGAGCGGAGTACTGTCCTCCGAGCGGAGTACTGTCCTCCGAGCGGAGTACTGTCCTCCGAGCG
GAGACTCTAGCACTAGTGCATGCCTGCAGGTCGGAGTACTGTCCTCCGAGCGGAGTACTGTCCTCCGAGC
GGAGTACTGTCCTCCGAGCGGAGTACTGTCCTCCGAGCGGAGTACTGTCCTCCGAGCGGAGACTCTAGCG
ACGTCGAGCGCCGGAGTATAAATAGAGGCGCTTCGTCTACGGAGCGACAATTCAATTCAAACAAGCAAAG
TGAACACGTCGCTAAGCGAAAGCTAAGCAAATAAACAAGCGCAGCTGAACAAGCTAAACAATCTGCAGTA
AAGTGCAAGTTAAAGTGAATCAATTAAAAGTAACCAGCAACCAAGTAAATCAACTGCAACTACTGAAATC
TGCCAAGAAGTAATTATTGAATACAAGAAGAGAACTCTGAATAGATCTAAAAGGTAGGTTCAACCACTGA
TGCCTAGGCACACCGAAACGACTAACCCTAATTCTTATCCTTTACTTCAGGCGGCCGCGGCTCGAGAATC
AAAATGAGCTCGTATATGGATCTTGTTGATGATGAACCAGCGACTTTGTACCATAAGTTCGTGGAGTGCT
TGAAAGCGGGCGAGAACTTCTGCGGAGACAAGCTGAGTGGAATTATTACCATGGCGATCCTTAAGGCAAT
CAAGGCGCTGACCGAAGTTAAAAAGACAACCTTTAACAAATATAAGACAACAATCAAGCAGGGCCTCCAG
TATGACGTGGGTTCGTCGACTATCTCGTTTGTGTATCACTTGAAGGACTGTGATGAGCTGTCCAGGGGCT
TGAGCGATGCCTTCGAGCCCTACAAATTCAAAATTAAGTCGAATAAAGAGGCAACCTCGTTTAAGACTCT
CTTTCGTGGCCCCTCGTTTGGCAGCCAGAAGAACTGGCGGAAGAAAGAGGTGGACCGCGAGGTGGATAAC
TTGTTTCATAGCACCGAGACAGACGAATCGATTTTCAAATTCATCTTGAACACGTTGGATAGTATTGAGA
CACAAACGAACACGGATCGCCAAAAGACGGTGCTGACTTTCATCCTGTTGATGACATTTTTCAACTGCTG
TAGGAACAATGACCTGATGAACGTTGATCCCTCCACATTTAAGATTGTGAAAAACAAATTCGTCGGATAC
CTGCTGCAGGCTGAGGTCAAACAGACTAAGACACGCAAGTCGAGGAACATTTTCTTCTTTCCCATCCGCG
AGAATCGATTCGATCTGTTCCTGGCCTTGCACGATTTCTTCCGCACATGCCAGCCTACCCCAAAGTCGCG
TCTTTCGGATCAAGTATCGGAGCAGAAGTGGCAGCTTTTCCGAGATTCCATGGTCATTGATTACAACCGT
TTCTTTAGGAAGTTTCCAGCTTCGCCTATTTTCGCAATAAAGCACGGCCCCAAGTCCCATCTGGGCCGGC
ATCTGATGAACAGCTTTCTGCACAAGAATGAACTGGATTCCTGGGCCAACTCCCTGGGCAACTGGAGCTC
CTCCCAGAATCAACGCGAGTCCGGTGCGCGACTGGGCTACACCCACGGTGGTCGAGATTTGCCACAGCCA
CTGTTCGGATTCCTGGCTGGCTACTGCGTTCGAAATGAAGAGGGCCACATCGTGGGCTTGGGTCTGGAGA
AGGACATTAATGATCTGTTTGACGGTATTATGGACCCACTTAATGAGAAGGAGGATACAGAGATTTGTGA
AAGCTACGGCGAGTGGGCCAAAATTGTGAGCAAGGATGTTCTGATATTTCTGAAGCGATATCATTCGAAG
AACGCATGCCGGCGATATCAGAACTCCACATTGTACGCACGTACGTTCCTTAAGACAGAGTCCGTCACCT
TGAGCGGCTCCAAGGGAAGCGAAGAGCCGAGCAGTCCCGTCAGGATTCCAATACTTAGTATGGGAAAAGC
CTCCCCAAGCGAGGGCCGAAAGTTGCGTGCCAGCGAACATGCCAACGATGATAATGAGATTGAGAAGATA
GATTCGGATTCGTCGCAAAGCGAAGAGATACCTATCGAAATGTCCGACTCCGAGGACGAAACAACGGCAA
GTAACATTAGCGGAATTTACCTGGACATGTCGAAAGCCAACTCCAACGTGGTCTATTCCCCTCCGAGTCA
GACTGGCCGTGCCGCCGGTGCCGGCCGTAAACGTGGCGTGGGTGGTCGCCGCACCGTTGAGTCGAAGCGG
CGGCGCGTCCTGGCACCAATTAACCGGGGATCCCATGGCTTCCCTCCAGAGGTGGAGGAGCAAGATGATG
GCACTCTCCCCATGAGCTGCGCTCAAGAGAGTGGCATGGATCGTCACCCCGCTGCTTGCGCCTCGGCTCG
CATCAACGTGTAATCTAGAGGATCTTTGTGAAGGAACCTTACTTCTGTGGTGTGACATAATTGGACAAAC
TACCTACAGAGATTTAAAGCTCTAAGGTAAATATAAAATTTTTAAGTGTATAATGTGTTAAACTACTGAT
TCTAATTGTTTGTGTATTTTAGATTCCAACCTATGGAACTGATGAATGGGAGCAGTGGTGGAATGCCTTT
AATGAGGAAAACCTGTTTTGCTCAGAAGAAATGCCATCTAGTGATGATGAGGCTACTGCTGACTCTCAAC
ATTCTACTCCTCCAAAAAAGAAGAGAAAGGTAGAAGACCCCAAGGACTTTCCTTCAGAATTGCTAAGTTT
TTTGAGTCATGCTGTGTTTAGTAATAGAACTCTTGCTTGCTTTGCTATTTACACCACAAAGGAAAAAGCT
GCACTGCTATACAAGAAAATTATGGAAAAATATTTGATGTATAGTGCCTTGACTAGAGATCATAATCAGC
CATACCACATTTGTAGAGGTTTTACTTGCTTTAAAAAACCTCCCACACCTCCCCCTGAACCTGAAACATA
AAATGAATGCAATTGTTGTTGTTAACTTGTTTATTGCAGCTTATAATGGTTACAAATAAAGCAATAGCAT
CACAAATTTCACAAATAAAGCATTTTTTTCACTGCATTCTAGTTGTGGTTTGTCCAAACTCATCAATGTA
TCTTATCATGTCTGGATCGATCTGGCCGGCCGTTTAAACGAATTCTTGAAGACGAAAGGGCCTCGTGATA
CGCCTATTTTTATAGGTTAATGTCATGATAATAATGGTTTCTTA
Features (pLannotate 1.2.2; 22 found; start..end, strand, type, name):
     31..135     +  promoter       AmpR promoter: bla
    136..996     +  CDS            AmpR: β-lactamase; bla; confers resistance to ampicillin, carbenicillin, and related antibiotics
   1167..1755    +  rep_origin     ori: high-copy-number ColE1/pMB1/pBR322/pUC origin of replication
   1842..1911    +  protein_bind   attB: attB site for the φC31 integrase (Groth et al., 2000) phage φC31 integrase
   2606..5478    +  CDS            mini-white: Drosophila white gene eye color pigment; white; This is a modified version of the white gene lacking part of the first intron.
   6251..6406    +  CDS            YPB1_ECOLX (fragment): Protein predicted: Swiss-Prot protein existence level 4. From Escherichia coli.
   6488..6509    -  misc_feature   MCS (fragment): pUC18/19 multiple cloning site
   6508..6602    +  protein_bind   5X UAS: five tandem copies of the "ScaI site" 17-mer CGGAGTACTGTCCTCCG, an upstream activating sequence (UAS) that efficiently binds yeast Gal4 (Webster et al., 1988; Pfeiffer et al., 2010) GAL4
   6636..6730    +  protein_bind   5X UAS: five tandem copies of the "ScaI site" 17-mer CGGAGTACTGTCCTCCG, an upstream activating sequence (UAS) that efficiently binds yeast Gal4 (Webster et al., 1988; Pfeiffer et al., 2010) GAL4
   6764..6858    +  protein_bind   5X UAS: five tandem copies of the "ScaI site" 17-mer CGGAGTACTGTCCTCCG, an upstream activating sequence (UAS) that efficiently binds yeast Gal4 (Webster et al., 1988; Pfeiffer et al., 2010) GAL4
   6877..6893    -  misc_feature   MCS (fragment): pUC18/19 multiple cloning site
   6892..6986    +  protein_bind   5X UAS: five tandem copies of the "ScaI site" 17-mer CGGAGTACTGTCCTCCG, an upstream activating sequence (UAS) that efficiently binds yeast Gal4 (Webster et al., 1988; Pfeiffer et al., 2010) GAL4
   7011..7249    +  promoter       hsp70 promoter: Drosophila melanogaster hsp70Bb promoter
   7264..7330    +  intron         Mhc intron: modified Drosophila myosin heavy chain intron 16 (Pfeiffer et al., 2010)
   7354..9057    +  CDS            A: FLP_ZYGBI - Protein inferred from homology: Swiss-Prot protein existence level 3. Catalyzes the recombination between the large inverted repetitions of the plasmid. From Zygosaccharomyces bisporus.
   9061..9180    +  CDS            Odc1 (fragment): DCOR_MOUSE - Also known as Odc. Experimental evidence at protein level: Swiss-Prot protein existence level 1. Catalyzes the first and rate-limiting step of polyamine biosynthesis that converts ornithine into putrescine, which is the precursor for the polyamines, spermidine and spermine. Polyamines are essential for cell proliferation and are implicated in cellular processes, ranging from DNA replication to apoptosis. From Mus musculus (Mouse).
   9191..9265    +  CDS            small t antigen (fragment): SV40 (simian virus 40) small t antigen
   9267..9332    +  intron         small t intron: SV40 (simian virus 40) small t antigen intron
   9462..9482    +  CDS            SV40 NLS: nuclear localization signal of SV40 (simian virus 40) large T antigen
   9489..9623    +  CDS            LT_POVHA (fragment): Protein inferred from homology: Swiss-Prot protein existence level 3. Isoform large T antigen is a key early protein essential for both driving viral replication and inducing cellular transformation. Plays a role in viral genome replication by driving entry of quiescent cells into the cell cycle and by autoregulating the synthesis of viral early mRNA. Displays highly oncogenic activities by corrupting the host cellular checkpoint mechanisms that guard cell division and the transcription, replication, and repair of DNA. Participates in the modulation of cellular gene expression preceeding viral
   9648..9731    +  CDS            large T antigen (fragment): large T antigen from SV40 (simian virus 40)
   9754..9888    +  polyA_signal   SV40 poly(A) signal: SV40 polyadenylation signal
