[The description below was written by a language model from this plasmid's Addgene catalogue record and pLannotate feature annotations shown in this document.]
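Description:
pJFRC157-20XUAS-IVS-B3::PEST is a Drosophila transgenesis and expression plasmid of about 10 kb, built on the pJFRC7-20XUAS-IVS-mCD8::GFP backbone with the original reporter replaced by a B3::PEST insert cloned between retained XhoI and XbaI sites. It is maintained in E. coli as a high-copy plasmid through a ColE1/pUC-type origin and selected with ampicillin via the bla gene. For fly work it carries a φC31 attB site, which allows integrase-mediated insertion into a genomic attP landing site. It also carries the mini-white eye-colour marker for identifying transformants.

The expression cassette consists of four blocks of five Gal4-binding UAS sites (20XUAS in total) upstream of the Drosophila hsp70Bb promoter, followed by a modified myosin heavy chain intron 16, the "IVS" of the name, which is included to boost expression. The open reading frame that follows is annotated by homology to the FLP-family recombinase of a Zygosaccharomyces bisporus plasmid, corresponding to the B3 site-specific recombinase. It is followed directly by a short fragment of mouse ornithine decarboxylase, which is the PEST degradation motif expected to shorten the protein's half-life. The 3' end is an SV40 region containing the small t intron and polyadenylation signal. The small t and large T antigen fragments and the NLS annotated there are most likely incidental hits within this terminator region rather than expressed parts.

The associated publication concerns new site-specific recombinases for manipulating animal genomes. In keeping with that, the construct provides Gal4-dependent, tissue-restricted expression of a destabilised B3 recombinase in flies. The recombinase's target sites are not part of this plasmid.
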