Addgene plasmid #32136: pJFRC157-20XUAS-IVS-B3::PEST
Depositing lab: Gerald Rubin. Depositing organization: HHMI, Janelia Research Campus. Publication: Multiple new site-specific recombinases for use in manipulating animal genomes. Nern A, Pfeiffer BD, Svoboda K, Rubin GM. Proc Natl Acad Sci U S A. 2011 Aug 9. 10.1073/pnas.1111704108 PubMed 21831835.
Backbone
  Vector backbone: pJFRC7-20XUAS-IVS-mCD8::GFP
  Vector type: Insect Expression
Growth in bacteria
  Bacterial resistance: Ampicillin, 100 μg/mL
  Growth temperature: 37°C
  Growth strain: Top10/P3
  Copy number: High Copy
Gene/Insert
  Gene/Insert name: B3::PEST
  Cloning method: Restriction Enzyme; 5′ cloning site XhoI (not destroyed); 3′ cloning site XbaI (not destroyed)
  Sequencing primers: 5′ hsp70 F; 3′ SV40pA-R
Terms and licenses: Academic/Nonprofit Terms; Industry Terms: Not Available to Industry
How to cite: pJFRC157-20XUAS-IVS-B3::PEST was a gift from Gerald Rubin (Addgene plasmid # 32136 ; http://n2t.net/addgene:32136 ; RRID:Addgene_32136)
