>Addgene plasmid #32136 | pJFRC157-20XUAS-IVS-B3::PEST | addgene partial sequence | sequence record 37888 | hsp70-F 5'-GAGCGCCGGAGTATAAATAGAG-3'
GTGAACACGTCGCTAAGCGAAAGCTAAGCAAATAAACAAGCGCAGCTGAACAAGCTAAACAATCTGCAGT
AAAGTGCAAGTTAAAGTGAATCAATTAAAAGTAACCAGCAACCAAGTAAATCAACTGCAACTACTGAAAT
CTGCCAAGAAGTAATTATTGAATACAAGAAGAGAACTCTGAATAGATCTAAAAGGTAGGTTCAACCACTG
ATGCCTAGGCACACCGAAACGACTAACCCTAATTCTTATCCTTTACTTCAGGCGGCCGCGGCTCGAGAAT
CAAAATGAGCTCGTATATGGATCTTGTTGATGATGAACCAGCGACTTTGTACCATAAGTTCGTGGAGTGC
TTGAAAGCGGGCGAGAACTTCTGCGGAGACAAGCTGAGTGGAATTATTACCATGGCGATCCTTAAGGCAA
TCAAGGCGCTGACCGAAGTTAAAAAGACAACCTTTAACAAATATAAGACAACAATCAAGCAGGGCCTCCA
GTATGACGTGGGTTCGTCGACTATCTCGTTTGTGTATCACTTGAAGGACTGTGATGAGCTGTCCAGGGGC
TTGAGCGATGCCTTCGAGCCCTACAAATTCAAAATTAAGTCGAATAAAGAGGCAACCTCGTTTAAGACTC
TCTTTCGTGGCCCCTCGTTTGGCAGCCAGAAGAACTGGCGGAAGAAAGAGGTGGACCGCGAGGTGGATAA
CTTGTTTCATAGCACCGAGACAGACGAATCGATTTTCAAATTCATCTTGAACACGTTGGATAGTATTGAG
ACACAAACGAACACGGATCGCCAAAAGACGGTGCTGACTTTCATCCTGTTGAT
