>Addgene plasmid #32136 | pJFRC157-20XUAS-IVS-B3::PEST | addgene partial sequence | sequence record 38108 | HS_promoter-R 5'-CAGCTGCGCTTGTTTATTTG-3'
GATTGAATTGTCGCTCCGTAGACGAAGCGCCTCTATTTATACTCCGGCGCTCGACGTCGCTAGAGTCTCC
GCTCGGAGGACAGTACTCCGCTCGGAGGACAGTACTCCGCTCGGAGGACAGTACTCCGCTCGGAGGACAG
TACTCCGCTCGGAGGACAGTACTCCGACCTGCAGGCATGCACTAGTGCTAGAGTCTCCGCTCGGAGGACA
GTACTCCGCTCGGAGGACAGTACTCCGCTCGGAGGACAGTACTCCGCTCGGAGGACAGTACTCCGCTCGG
AGGACAGTACTCCGACCTGCAGGCATGCGCTAGCGCTAGAGTCTCCGCTCGGAGGACAGTACTCCGCTCG
GAGGACAGTACTCCGCTCGGAGGACAGTACTCCGCTCGGAGGACAGTACTCCGCTCGGAGGACAGTACTC
CGACCTGCAGGCATGCCCTAGGGCTAGAGTCTCCGCTCGGAGGACAGTACTCCGCTCGGAGGACAGTACT
CCGCTCGGAGGACAGTACTCCGCTCGGAGGACAGTACTCCGCTCGGAGGACAGTACTCCGACCTGCAGGC
ATGCAAGCTTGCGGCCCTGGCCACGGGTGCGCATGATCGTGCTCCTGTCGTTGAGGACCCGGCTAGGCTG
GCGGGGTTGCCTTACTGGTTAGCAGAATGAATCACCGATACGCGAGCGAACGTGAAGCGACTGCTGCTGC
AAAACGTCTGCGACCTGAGCAACAACATGAATGGTCTTCGGTTTCCGTGTTTCGTAAAGTCTGGAAACGC
GGAAGTCAGCGCCCTGCACCATTATGTTCCGGAGGCGCGCCCTAGTTCCAGTGAAATCCAAGCATTTTCT
AAATTAAATGTATTCTTATTATTATAGTTGTTATTTTTGATATATATAAACAACACTATT
